>Addgene plasmid #205722 | pCMV-DNAJC5-ΔC30 (Δ169-198) | addgene full sequence | sequence record 424086 | Addgene NGS Result
GTGATGCGGTTTTGGCAGTACACCAATGGGCGTGGATAGCGGTTTGACTCACGGGGATTTCCAAGTCTCC
ACCCCATTGACGTCAATGGGAGTTTGTTTTGGCACCAAAATCAACGGGACTTTCCAAAATGTCGTAATAA
CCCCGCCCCGTTGACGCAAATGGGCGGTAGGCGTGTACGGTGGGAGGTCTATATAAGCAGAGCTCGTTTA
GTGAACCGTCAGAATTTTGTAATACGACTCACTATAGGGCGGCCGGGAATTCGTCGACTGGATCCGCCAC
CATGGCAGACCAGAGACAGCGCTCACTGTCTACCTCTGGGGAGTCATTGTACCACGTCCTTGGGTTGGAC
AAGAACGCAACCTCAGATGACATTAAAAAGTCCTATCGGAAGCTTGCCTTGAAATATCACCCCGACAAGA
ACCCCGACAACCCGGAGGCCGCGGACAAGTTTAAGGAGATCAACAACGCGCACGCCATCCTCACGGACGC
CACAAAAAGGAACATCTACGACAAGTACGGCTCGCTGGGTCTCTACGTGGCCGAGCAGTTTGGGGAAGAG
AACGTGAACACCTACTTCGTGCTGTCCAGCTGGTGGGCCAAGGCCCTGTTTGTCTTCTGCGGCCTCCTCA
CGTGCTGCTACTGCTGCTGCTGTCTGTGCTGCTGCTTCAACTGCTGCTGCGGGAAGTGTAAGCCCAAGGC
GCCTGAAGGCGAGGAGACGGAGTTCTACGTGTCCCCCGAGGATCTGGAGGCACAGCTGCAGTCTGACGAG
AGGGAGGCCACAGACACGCGTACGCGGCCGCTCGAGCAGAAACTCATCTCAGAAGAGGATCTGGCAGCAA
ATGATATCCTGGATTACAAGGATGACGACGATAAGGTTTAAACGGCCGGCCGCGGTCATAGCTGTTTCCT
GAACAGATCCCGGGTGGCATCCCTGTGACCCCTCCCCAGTGCCTCTCCTGGCCCTGGAAGTTGCCACTCC
AGTGCCCACCAGCCTTGTCCTAATAAAATTAAGTTGCATCATTTTGTCTGACTAGGTGTCCTTCTATAAT
ATTATGGGGTGGAGGGGGGTGGTATGGAGCAAGGGGCAAGTTGGGAAGACAACCTGTAGGGCCTGCGGGG
TCTATTGGGAACCAAGCTGGAGTGCAGTGGCACAATCTTGGCTCACTGCAATCTCCGCCTCCTGGGTTCA
AGCGATTCTCCTGCCTCAGCCTCCCGAGTTGTTGGGATTCCAGGCATGCATGACCAGGCTCAGCTAATTT
TTGTTTTTTTGGTAGAGACGGGGTTTCACCATATTGGCCAGGCTGGTCTCCAACTCCTAATCTCAGGTGA
TCTACCCACCTTGGCCTCCCAAATTGCTGGGATTACAGGCGTGAACCACTGCTCCCTTCCCTGTCCTTCT
GATTTTAAAATAACTATACCAGCAGGAGGACGTCCAGACACAGCATAGGCTACCTGGCCATGCCCAACCG
GTGGGACATTTGAGTTGCTTGCTTGGCACTGTCCTCTCATGCGTTGGGTCCACTCAGTAGATGCCTGTTG
AATTGGGTACGCGGCCAGCGGCGAGCGGTATCAGCTCACTCAAAGGCGGTAATACGGTTATCCACAGAAT
CAGGGGATAACGCAGGAAAGAACATGTGAGCAAAAGGCCAGCAAAAGGCCAGGAACCGTAAAAAGGCCGC
GTTGCTGGCGTTTTTCCATAGGCTCCGCCCCCCTGACGAGCATCACAAAAATCGACGCTCAAGTCAGAGG
TGGCGAAACCCGACAGGACTATAAAGATACCAGGCGTTTCCCCCTGGAAGCTCCCTCGTGCGCTCTCCTG
TTCCGACCCTGCCGCTTACCGGATACCTGTCCGCCTTTCTCCCTTCGGGAAGCGTGGCGCTTTCTCATAG
CTCACGCTGTAGGTATCTCAGTTCGGTGTAGGTCGTTCGCTCCAAGCTGGGCTGTGTGCACGAACCCCCC
GTTCAGCCCGACCGCTGCGCCTTATCCGGTAACTATCGTCTTGAGTCCAACCCGGTAAGACACGACTTAT
CGCCACTGGCAGCAGCCACTGGTAACAGGATTAGCAGAGCGAGGTATGTAGGCGGTGCTACAGAGTTCTT
GAAGTGGTGGCCTAACTACGGCTACACTAGAAGAACAGTATTTGGTATCTGCGCTCTGCTGAAGCCAGTT
ACCTTCGGAAAAAGAGTTGGTAGCTCTTGATCCGGCAAACAAACCACCGCTGGTAGCGGTGGTTTTTTTG
TTTGCAAGCAGCAGATTACGCGCAGAAAAAAAGGATCTCAAGAAGATCCTTTGATCTTTTCTACGGGGTC
TGACGCTCAGTGGAACGAAAACTCACGTTAAGGGATTTTGGTCATGAGATTATCAAAAAGGATCTTCACC
TAGATCCTTTTAAATTAAAAATGAAGTTTTAAATCAATCTAAAGTATATATGAGTAACCTGAGGCTATGG
CAGGGCCTGCCGCCCCGACGTTGGCTGCGAGCCCTGGGCCTTCACCCGAACTTGGGGGGTGGGGTGGGGA
AAAGGAAGAAACGCGGGCGTATTGGCCCCAATGGGGTCTCGGTGGGGTATCGACAGAGTGCCAGCCCTGG
GACCGAACCCCGCGTTTATGAACAAACGACCCAACACCGTGCGTTTTATTCTGTCTTTTTATTGCCGTCA
TAGCGCGGGTTCCTTCCGGTATTGTCTCCTTCCGTGTTTCAGTTAGCCTCCCCCTAGGGTGGGCGAAGAA
CTCCAGCATGAGATCCCCGCGCTGGAGGATCATCCAGCCGGCGTCCCGGAAAACGATTCCGAAGCCCAAC
CTTTCATAGAAGGCGGCGGTGGAATCGAAATCTCGTGATGGCAGGTTGGGCGTCGCTTGGTCGGTCATTT
CGAACCCCAGAGTCCCGCTCAGAAGAACTCGTCAAGAAGGCGATAGAAGGCGATGCGCTGCGAATCGGGA
GCGGCGATACCGTAAAGCACGAGGAAGCGGTCAGCCCATTCGCCGCCAAGCTCTTCAGCAATATCACGGG
TAGCCAACGCTATGTCCTGATAGCGATCCGCCACACCCAGCCGGCCACAGTCGATGAATCCAGAAAAGCG
GCCATTTTCCACCATGATATTCGGCAAGCAGGCATCGCCATGGGTCACGACGAGATCCTCGCCGTCGGGC
ATGCTCGCCTTGAGCCTGGCGAACAGTTCGGCTGGCGCGAGCCCCTGATGCTCTTCGTCCAGATCATCCT
GATCGACAAGACCGGCTTCCATCCGAGTACGTGCTCGCTCGATGCGATGTTTCGCTTGGTGGTCGAATGG
GCAGGTAGCCGGATCAAGCGTATGCAGCCGCCGCATTGCATCAGCCATGATGGATACTTTCTCGGCAGGA
GCAAGGTGAGATGACAGGAGATCCTGCCCCGGCACTTCGCCCAATAGCAGCCAGTCCCTTCCCGCTTCAG
TGACAACGTCGAGCACAGCTGCGCAAGGAACGCCCGTCGTGGCCAGCCACGATAGCCGCGCTGCCTCGTC
TTGCAGTTCATTCAGGGCACCGGACAGGTCGGTCTTGACAAAAAGAACCGGGCGCCCCTGCGCTGACAGC
CGGAACACGGCGGCATCAGAGCAGCCGATTGTCTGTTGTGCCCAGTCATAGCCGAATAGCCTCTCCACCC
AAGCGGCCGGAGAACCTGCGTGCAATCCATCTTGTTCAATCATGCGAAACGATCCTCATCCTGTCTCTTG
ATCGATCTTTGCAAAAGCCTAGGCCTCCAAAAAAGCCTCCTCACTACTTCTGGAATAGCTCAGAGGCCGA
GGCGGCCTCGGCCTCTGCATAAATAAAAAAAATTAGTCAGCCATGGGGCGGAGAATGGGCGGAACTGGGC
GGAGTTAGGGGCGGGATGGGCGGAGTTAGGGGCGGGACTATGGTTGCTGACTAATTGAGATGCATGCTTT
GCATACTTCTGCCTGCTGGGGAGCCTGGGGACTTTCCACACCTGGTTGCTGACTAATTGAGATGCATGCT
TTGCATACTTCTGCCTGCTGGGGAGCCTGGGGACTTTCCACACCCTAACTGACACACATTCCACAGCTGG
TTCTTTCCGCCTCAGGACTCTTCCTTTTTCAATATTATTGAAGCATTTATCAGGGTTATTGTCTCATGAG
CGGATACATATTTGAATGTATTTAGAAAAATAAACAAATAGGGGTTCCGCGCACATTTCCCCGAAAAGTG
CCACCTG
[124 nt withheld, positions 4208-4331]
C
[91 nt withheld, positions 4333-4423]
A
[49 nt withheld, positions 4425-4473]
CCTTTGACGTTGGAGTCCACGTTCTTT
[37 nt withheld, positions 4501-4537]
ACCCTATCTCGGTCTATTCTTTTGATTTATAAGGGATTTTGCCGATTTCGGCCTATTGGTTAAAAAATGA
GCTGATTTAACAAAAATTTAACGCGAATTTTAACAAAATATTAACGCTTACAATTTCCATTCGCCATTCA
GGCTGCGCAACTGTTGGGAAGGGCGATCGGTGCGGGCCTCTTCGCTATTACGCCAGCTGGCGAAAGGGGG
ATGTGCTGCAAGGCGATTAAGTTGGGTAACGCCAGGGTTTTCCCAGTCACGACGTTGTAAAACGACGGCC
AGTGCCAAGCTGATCTATACATTGAATCAATATTGGCAATTAGCCATATTAGTCATTGGTTATATAGCAT
AAATCAATATTGGCTATTGGCCATTGCATACGTTGTATCTATATCATAATATGTACATTTATATTGGCTC
ATGTCCAATATGACCGCCATGTTGACATTGATTATTGACTAGTTATTAATAGTAATCAATTACGGGGTCA
TTAGTTCATAGCCCATATATGGAGTTCCGCGTTACATAACTTACGGTAAATGGCCCGCCTGGCTGACCGC
CCAACGACCCCCGCCCATTGACGTCAATAATGACGTATGTTCCCATAGTAACGCCAATAGGGACTTTCCA
TTGACGTCAATGGGTGGAGTATTTACGGTAAACTGCCCACTTGGCAGTACATCAAGTGTATCATATGCCA
AGTCCGCCCCCTATTGACGTCAATGACGGTAAATGGCCCGCCTGGCATTATGCCCAGTACATGACCTTAC
GGGACTTTCCTACTTGGCAGTACATCTACGTATTAGTCATCGCTATTACCATG
Features (pLannotate 1.2.2; 15 found; start..end, strand, type, name):
      2..201     +  promoter       CMV promoter: human cytomegalovirus (CMV) immediate early promoter
    230..248     +  promoter       T7 promoter: promoter for bacteriophage T7 RNA polymerase
    282..788     +  CDS            DNAJC5 (fragment): DNJC5_HUMAN - Also known as CLN4 From Homo sapiens (Human).
    852..876     +  CDS            3xFLAG (fragment): three tandem FLAG® epitope tags
    922..1544    +  polyA_signal   hGH poly(A) signal: human growth hormone polyadenylation signal
   1693..2281    -  rep_origin     ori: high-copy-number ColE1/pMB1/pBR322/pUC origin of replication
   2503..2519    +  polyA_signal   bGH poly(A) signal (fragment): bovine growth hormone polyadenylation signal
   2610..2657    -  polyA_signal   HSV TK poly(A) signal: herpes simplex virus thymidine kinase polyadenylation signal (Cole and Stacy, 1985)
   2716..2868    -  CDS            ble (fragment): BLE_KLEPN - Experimental evidence at protein level: Swiss-Prot protein existence level 1. Binding protein with a strong affinity to the bleomycin family of antibiotics. Binds to CL990; an antimitotic-antibiotic compound. From Klebsiella pneumoniae.
   2889..3683    -  CDS            NeoR/KanR: aminoglycoside phosphotransferase from Tn5; aph(3')-II (or nptII); confers resistance to neomycin, kanamycin, and G418 (Geneticin®)
   3718..4075    -  promoter       SV40 promoter: SV40 enhancer and early promoter
   4077..4181    -  promoter       AmpR promoter: bla
   4208..4636    +  rep_origin     f1 ori (sequence partly withheld): f1 bacteriophage origin of replication; arrow indicates direction of (+) strand synthesis
   4667..4821    -  CDS            lacZα (fragment): LacZα fragment of β-galactosidase; lacZ fragment
   4981..5360    +  enhancer       CMV enhancer: human cytomegalovirus immediate early enhancer
