[The description below was written by a language model from this plasmid's Addgene catalogue record and pLannotate feature annotations shown in this document.]
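Description:
pCMV-DNAJC5-ΔC30 (Δ169-198) is a mammalian expression plasmid of about 5.4 kb, built on a pCMV backbone by Gibson cloning, that drives production of a C-terminally truncated form of human DNAJC5 (also known as cysteine string protein, CSP, or CLN4). The deletion removes residues 169-198, the last 30 amino acids of the protein, and the annotated DNAJC5 coding fragment of roughly 500 nt is consistent with that shortened open reading frame. Transcription comes from the human cytomegalovirus immediate-early enhancer and promoter, which span the plasmid's numbering origin, and is terminated by the human growth hormone polyadenylation signal. A T7 promoter sits between the CMV promoter and the insert and could serve for in vitro transcription or as a sequencing primer site. A short match to a FLAG epitope lies just downstream of the coding region. The catalogue entry lists no tag, so the record does not settle whether the expressed protein is FLAG-tagged.

The plasmid is propagated in E. coli through a high-copy ColE1/pUC-type origin and selected with kanamycin. The Tn5 NeoR/KanR gene is placed behind both a bacterial (bla) promoter and the SV40 enhancer/early promoter and is followed by the HSV TK polyadenylation signal, so the same marker should also permit G418 selection in mammalian cells. An f1 origin is present as well, along with small remnants of ble, lacZα and a bGH poly(A) signal that appear to be backbone leftovers. The associated study concerns unconventional secretion of alpha-synuclein mediated by palmitoylated DNAJC5 oligomers, so this construct most likely serves as a deletion mutant for testing the contribution of the DNAJC5 C-terminus in transfected cells.
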