Addgene plasmid #205722: pCMV-DNAJC5-ΔC30 (Δ169-198)
Purpose: Mammalian expression of DNAJC5-ΔC30 (Δ169-198)
Depositing lab: Randy Schekman. Depositing organization: University of California, Berkeley. Publication: Unconventional secretion of alpha-synuclein mediated by palmitoylated DNAJC5 oligomers. Wu S, Hernandez Villegas NC, Sirkis DW, Thomas-Wright I, Wade-Martins R, Schekman R. Elife. 2023 Jan 10;12:e85837. doi: 10.7554/eLife.85837. PubMed 36626307.
Backbone
  Vector backbone: pCMV
  Vector type: Mammalian Expression
Growth in bacteria
  Bacterial resistance: Kanamycin, 50 μg/mL
  Growth temperature: 37°C
  Growth strain: DH5alpha
  Copy number: Unknown
Gene/Insert
  Gene/Insert name: DNAJC5
  Species: H. sapiens (human)
  Mutation: Δ169-198
  Entrez Gene: DNAJC5 (a.k.a. CLN4, CLN4B, CSP, DNAJC5A, NCL, mir-941-2, mir-941-3, mir-941-4, mir-941-5)
  Cloning method: Gibson Cloning
Terms and licenses: Academic/Nonprofit Terms; Industry Terms: Not Available to Industry
How to cite: pCMV-DNAJC5-ΔC30 (Δ169-198) was a gift from Randy Schekman (Addgene plasmid # 205722 ; http://n2t.net/addgene:205722 ; RRID:Addgene_205722)
